Addgene plasmid #32392: pGL3-p107 WT
Depositing lab: Julien Sage. Depositing organization: Stanford University. Publication: Regulation of RB transcription in vivo by RB family members. Burkhart DL, Ngai LK, Roake CM, Viatour P, Thangavel C, Ho VM, Knudsen ES, Sage J. Mol Cell Biol. 2010 Apr;30(7):1729-45. Epub 2010 Jan 25. 10.1128/MCB.00952-09 PubMed 20100864.
Backbone
  Vector backbone: pGL3-basic
  Backbone manufacturer: Promega
  Backbone size w/o insert (bp): 4818
  Vector type: Mammalian Expression, Luciferase
Growth in bacteria
  Bacterial resistance: Ampicillin, 100 μg/mL
  Growth temperature: 37°C
  Growth strain: DH5alpha
  Copy number: High Copy
Gene/Insert
  Gene/Insert name: p107 promoter
  Species: M. musculus (mouse)
  Insert size (bp): 900
  Entrez Gene: Rbl1 (a.k.a. PRB1, p107)
  Tag / fusion protein: Luciferase (C terminal on backbone)
  Cloning method: Restriction Enzyme; 5′ cloning site None (unknown if destroyed); 3′ cloning site None (unknown if destroyed)
  Sequencing primers: 5′ RVprimer3; 3′ Luc_N_Rev
Terms and licenses: Academic/Nonprofit Terms; Industry Terms: Not Available to Industry
How to cite: pGL3-p107 WT was a gift from Julien Sage (Addgene plasmid # 32392 ; http://n2t.net/addgene:32392 ; RRID:Addgene_32392)
