[The description below was written by a language model from this plasmid's Addgene catalogue record.]
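Description:
pGL3-p107 WT is a mammalian luciferase reporter plasmid built on the promoterless pGL3-basic backbone (about 4.8 kb without insert). It is maintained in E. coli as a high-copy plasmid under ampicillin selection. Because pGL3-basic carries the firefly luciferase coding sequence without any eukaryotic promoter or enhancer of its own, reporter expression in transfected cells depends on whatever regulatory DNA is cloned upstream of the luciferase gene.

The insert is an approximately 900 bp fragment of the mouse p107 (Rbl1) promoter, placed upstream of luciferase so that light output serves as a readout of promoter activity. Although the record lists luciferase as a C-terminal "tag" on the backbone, the arrangement is best understood as a transcriptional reporter, with the promoter fragment driving luciferase rather than a protein fusion. The fragment was introduced by restriction enzyme cloning, but the specific sites are not recorded, and no feature table is provided, so the exact promoter boundaries and any transcription factor binding sites within it are not stated.

The "WT" designation suggests that this is the unmutated version of the promoter, presumably serving as the reference against which altered variants would be compared, though the record does not describe such variants. The plasmid is associated with work on transcriptional regulation among retinoblastoma family members. Its typical use is in transient transfection assays in mammalian cells, measuring how the p107 promoter responds to cell-cycle state or to regulators such as RB family proteins.
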