>Addgene plasmid #32392 | pGL3-p107 WT | addgene partial sequence | sequence record 37805 | LucNrev 5'-CCTTATGCAGTTGCTCTCC-3'
GATGGCGCCGGGCCTTTCTTTATGTTTTTGGCGTCTTCCATGGTGGCTTTACCAACAGTACCGGAATGCC
AAGCTTATCCCCCTCCGGCCCGACGGGCGGCGCGACCGGCTTCGGGGTTTTCTTTTCCCTCCCGGCGAGC
TACCCACAACCCCCCGCGACAAAGCGCGCGAAAATCGCCTTCTTGAGCTCGCCTTCCCTTCATCGTCTGC
CTCCGCTTTTCTTCTCAAAAAGTCCCTTTCTCCTCTGGAGCCCGCAGCAGCCCGTCTCCCGGAATGGGAT
AAGAAGATGGACCTCGGACTCTAACGGAGATCTAGCTCGGGCCCTGGGTGGGCAGCTGCGGGGCTCCGGG
CCGCGGGGACGGACGTGAGAGAGCGGGGCGGAAGGATCCGAGCCGGTGCTGAGGCTGCCGGGACTGTAGC
TCGCGCCCCGCGCTCTCCACCGCGGGTTCCCTGGTGTGGGTGACTTGGGACTGCGAGTCCGTTCACGCTA
GTGGGAAGCCTTCTCCATGACACTGTCCTGTGGACCCTAGGTTTGTCAGCTCCCCGGCGCGCCTCCAGCC
CGCTCTCACTGAGCTTTGACCCTCGATGGAGGTGGAGGCGGGAGCTGCCGAAAGTGGCTTCTTCACGTAG
AAGCGCCACGTCAGAGACTCCCAAATCTCGCCAGAAAGGGATGCAGGGACAAGGGTTTGGGGTGACGGGT
CTCAGCCTCACTCCCAGGATTCTGGAAACTGTCCCAGTAAATAGTCGTTTCAGGAATAGAGATGGTCCTC
GCGCTTACCTGAAAGGTGTTTTTAAAACCTAAACTAGAACCTGATCGTTTTCACTCAGAATCCTGCACGA
GATCATTTTTTGTCTTTAAA
